>Addgene plasmid #146153 | pAc5.1B-lambdaN-HA-Dm4E-T-Y10AL15A_D | depositor full sequence | sequence record 288598 | Full Sequence
CTTCAAGGAATTAATTCTATATTCTAAAAACACAAATGATACTTCTAAAAAAAATCATGAATGGCATCAA
CTCTGAATCAAATCTTTGCAGATGCACCTACTTCTCATTTCCACTGTCACATCATTTTTCCAGATCTCGC
TGCCTGTTATGTGGCCCACAAACCAAGACACGTTTTATGGCCATTAAAGCTGGCTGATCGTCGCCAAACA
CCAAATACATATCAATATGTACATTCGAGAAAGAAGCGATCAAAGAAGCGTCTTCGGGCGAGTAGGAGAA
TGCGGAGGAGAAGGAGAACGAGCTGATCTAGTATCTCTCCACAATCCAATGCCAACTGACCAACTGGCCA
TATTCGGAGCAATTTGAAGCCAATTTCCATCGCCTGGCGATCGCTCCATTCTTGGCTATATGTTTTTCAC
CGTTCCCGGGGCCATTTTCAAAGACTCGTCGGTAAGATAAGATTGTGTCACTCGCTGTCTCTCTTCATTT
GTCGAAGAATGCTGAGGAATTTCGCGATGACGTCGGCGAGTATTTTGAAGAATGAGAATAATTTGTATTT
ATACGAAAATCAGTTAGTGGAATTTTCTACAAAAACATGTTATCTATAGATAATTTTGTTGCAAAATATG
TTGACTATGACAAAGATTGTATGTATATACCTTTAATGTATTCTCATTTTCTTATGTATTTATAATGGCA
ATGATGATACTGATGATATTTTAAGATGATGCCAGACCACAGGCTGATTTCTGCGTCTTTTGCCGAACGC
AGTGCATGTGCGGTTGTTGTTTTTTGGAATAGTTTCAATTTTCGGACTGTCCGCTTTGATTTCAGTTTCT
TGGCTTATTCAAAAAGCAAAGTAAAGCCAAAAAAGCGAGATGGCAATACCAAATGCGGCAAAACGGTAGT
GGAAGGAAAGGGGTGCGGGGCAGCGGAAGGAAGGGTGGGGCGGGGCGTGGCGGGGTCTGTGGCTGGGCGC
GACGTCACCGACGTTGGAGCCACTCCTTTGACCATGTGTGCGTGTGTGTATTATTCGTGTCTCGCCACTC
GCCGGTTGTTTTTTTCTTTTTATCTCGCTCTCTCTAGCGCCATCTCGTACGCATGCTCAACGCACCGCAT
GTTGCCGTGTCCTTTATGCGTCATTTTGGCTCGAAATAGGCAATTATTTAAACAAAGATTAGTCAACGAA
AACGCTAAAATAAATAAGTCTACAATATGGTTACTTATTGCCATGTGTGTGCAGCCAACGATAGCAACAA
AAGCAACAACACAGTGGCTTTCCCTCTTTCACTTTTTGTTTGCAAGCGCGTGCGAGCAAGACGGCACGAC
CGGCAAACGCAATTACGCTGACAAAGAGCAGACGAAGTTTTGGCCGAAAAACATCAAGGCGCCTGATACG
AATGCATTTGCAATAACAATTGCGATATTTAATATTGTTTATGAAGCTGTTTGACTTCAAAACACACAAA
AAAAAAAATAAAACAAATTATTTGAAAGAGAATTAGGAATCGGACAGCTTATCGTTACGGGCTAACAGCA
CACCGAGACGAAATAGCTTACCTGACGTCACAGCCTCTGGAAGAACTGCCGCCAAGCAGAGAGAGAGAGA
AAAAGAGGGAGAGCAGCTTAGACCGCATGTGCTTGTGTGTGAGGCGTCTCTCTCTTCGTCTCCTGTTTGC
GCAAACGCATAGACTGCACTGAGAAAATCGATTACCTATTTTTTATGAATGAATATTTGCACTATTACTA
TTCAAAACTATTAAGATAGCAATCACATTCAATAGCCAAATACTATACCACCTGAGCGATGCAACGAAAT
GATCAATTTGAGCAAAAATGCTGCATATTTAGGACGGCATCATTATAGAAATGCTTCTTGCTGTGTACTT
TTCTCTCGTCTGGCAGCTGTTTCGCCGTTATTGTTAAAACCGGCTTAAGTTAGGTGTGTTTTCTACGACT
AGTGATGCCCCTACTAGAAGATGTGTGTTGCACAAATGTCCCTGAATAACCAATTTGAAGTGCAGATAGC
AGTAAACGTAAGCTAATATGAATATTATTTAACTGTAATGTTTTAATATCGCTGGACATTACTAATAAAC
CCACTATAAACACATGTACATATGTATGTTTTGGCATACAATGAGTAGTTGGGGAAAAAATGTGTAAAAG
CACCGTGACCATCACAGCATAAAGATAACCAGCTGAAGTATCGAATATGAGTAACCCCCAAATTGAATCA
CATGCCGCAACTGATAGGACCCATGGAAGTACACTCTTCATGGCGATATACAAGACACACACAAGCACGA
ACACCCAGTTGCGGAGGAAATTCTCCGTAAATGAAAACCCAATCGGCGAACAATTCATACCCATATATGG
TAAAAGTTTTGAACGCGACTTGAGAGCGGAGAGCATTGCGGCTGATAAGGTTTTAGCGCTAAGCGGGCTT
TATAAAACGGGCTGCGGGACCAGTTTTCATATCACTACCGTTTGAGTTCTTGTGCTGTGTGGATACTCCT
CCCGACACAAAGCCGCTCCATCAGCCAGCAGTCGTCTAATCCAGAGACCCCGGATCGGGGTACCAACATG
GACGCACAAACACGACGACGTGAGCGTCGCGCTGAGAAACAAGCTCAATGGAAAGCTGCAAACGGTGGAT
CTCCTCCACATATGGCTTACCCATACGATGTTCCAGATTACGCTCCTCCAAGCTTGAATTCTATGGATAC
ATCAAAGATTAGTGCCAGGGCCTCGAAAGTAGACGCGTTAGCTCTAAGATATGAAGGTAAAAGTCGACAG
CGCCCGCAATGTTCAACACGACTTGAATTGCAGACGCTAGGTTTTTGGAAAATTAATCTGAACACAGCTG
CGTTAACCGTGTCCAGCGCCTATTCTAATCAAAACAAGAATCGACTTTCTCCAGAAGCAGATAACTCGAG
CTTAATTTGTTCCAATAGTAGCTCAATAAGTTCACGTCGCGCTATGAGAAATCGAGAACGGGCAAACAAC
TATTACCAGCGCTTCGTACCTACCGATTCTCTTCTAATAAGTGGGGAGGATAAAGATAAGGATGCGCTTT
CTCATGGACAGCCCTATAAGTCGAATATCATCGATCACCGTAGCATATCATCTTCACATTTAATGCCGGC
ATTTGCAAAGAGGCGTTTTGTCATATCGAAAGGCAGCAACAGCGAGGAAAGCAACGAGGGGATAAACACT
TGTGCAAGCAAGGGCAAGGCAGCCAGTTCGCCTAGCCGTAAGGGTAGCGAGTTGGATACTGCTGAGACAT
GTTTGAATTTTGTTCAGCCGGATCACGACCAATGCATGTCATCTTCACCTACATTTTCAACATCCCGCCA
AGAAAGGCGGATTGGTAGCGGTCGGCTGTTGCCAAGAAGTGATAATTGGGATTACAAAAACGAAAAGACC
GTAGAAGCCAGCATTGAGAATGAAAAGGAAACATCTCCAAATGGATCTGGAAGTACAAGCAGTCTTAATC
AGCACAATCAAAGCCAACATCGTTCTCGAACATTCAGTGGAAGGTTAGTTGAACGTGTTCCCGAAGTCAC
AGATCGTCGTTTTCAATATGACTCCAAAAAGTCTTTTGATCGTCAGGGAATTAATAATCGACGCATTTCT
GGTAAGGAGCCTTTCAGTACTCAAAGCCGAAGCAAGCGTGGCAATTCCTATCTCATTCACGAAGAACCTG
AATGGTTCAGTGCAGGACCTAAATCACAGCTAGAAACTATTGATCTACACGGGTTTGAAGACCTGGAAAA
AAACGAAGAGCGATCCGTAACTGAAGATAAAAATAATCAAATTCAACAACTTGATAAAAATTTAGACGCG
CAAGCAAGCAAAGATGAAGCTTCGATGAGAAACAGCAATGATAGTTTAAATTTCCGCGAAGTCATTCCAA
GTGATGAAAAGAAGCACACTGACGAAAATGTAGTGACTTCTATTCAAAACTCAACAGATCTCGGCCATCC
CAATAAAAACAAACCAATTCAGATGCAGCCCAGTCAGAATCCTGAAAGTGAATTTAATTTTGATGCCTTT
CTTAATATGCATCCCTTGGATAATTCCGTTTTGAGTAATGATGAAACTGGAAAAAGTGACTCAAAGGGAA
CATCCCGTTTTAGCCGATGGTTTCGACAAAAAGAAGCTGCAAATAATAATGAGTTTCCAGGGTTTCGGGA
ATCGCATGCTCAAGAAAAACGTGGTATTCCAAGTGTTAAGGATCTGGAAGCTCAAATGATAAAAGTGGAT
ATGAGGACTGATTTAATAAATCCAATAGCAGGGTCATTATGTCAGACAGTGCAAATGGAAAAACCTATTG
CTAGAGACACTGAGGCATTCAAAAAACTTTTGCAACAGTTGGGTTCTCAAGCCAGACAGCATCATCCATG
CAACGACGATTGTCGTACAATAAACCTCTCAAATATAGCAAATCATGTACACCTTGAGTCAAAATTACAT
CAAAAAATAAATGATGGTCATTTGCAGCAACCAGAGTTAAGTGTTAACGTGCCAACCATGCCGACTAGTA
GTCATGTATTTTTGCAAAAGCGTTTGGAAATCCAACATTTAATTCAAAGACTTCGTTGTGGAGACGTTTC
ACATGATTTTTTGGAAAAAGAGTTGGATAATCCCAGCACCCCAGCAGCCACAAAGGATGTCATTGCCACA
GTGTTGAGTGAATATTCTCATTCTAAAAGAAATCCGGTGGTCACAGGCGATCCCAATATTTTTACCCAAC
AATCGTTTCTTCAGCCTCAATCAGTCCATCAGCACTACTCTCAAGAATTGCATTCGCAAAATACTGCTAA
CCATACGATTAATCAGCTAATTTCCCACGGTAACTCTCCAACTCCGTTGGCATTTACTCCTACTTCAGTT
TTAAGAAAAATGACAGCCGATAAGGATACGCAATCACCAAGCACTTATTGTCAGAACCCACAATATCATG
TACACCAACAAAATGCCAAGCAAGTCGGTACTCGTGAGAACGTACTTGAGCCACAGCTGACCGCAACAAT
GGCTGTACAGCCCCGAATGATATTAGGCGGTGGAAACTTTGCCATTGGCCAAAACAATCAACATTTGTCT
CCCAACATGTCACAAAGTCGTAATCAACAAGTGTTAAAGTGGACTTCTGGCAATATGCAAATGGTCCACG
GAAAAACATTTGGCCGACCTATTCTGAAAGGAGGTCTTAATTCAATGCCGCATTCCAATTCTGCGCTTCC
TTTTACTGCCCATAAAATTGAAATGCAACCCATTCATCAACCACATCTACAGCAGCAGCAACATAGATTT
AAAGCAGTTCAATCTGTGGAATCAAATCTGAATACCGAAAGTGTTCACCAAAACATTACATCTCCTGTTG
GATGGCACCAACTTTACATGCAACATCAGCAACAACATCATCACACACGACAGCAGCTTAGTCAAAGAGT
GATTTATGGAGAAATGCACCGTCAATCAAATCCACAAATGTCTCCGCCAGTCCCAGGTTTTTCTGACAGC
TCCGATTCCGGTAATGTGATCAAAGCTAACAGCCTCACATCTCCTAGCTACCAGAGAGATGAGAGGATTT
CATCACCAACCAATCAATTGGCGCAATGGTTTTCCCCTGAGCTTCTTGCAAAAGCCTCTGCTGGAAAACT
GCCACTTTTAAATGTGAACCAAGCACTCAGCTTGGAAGAATTTGAACGAAGCATTCAACATTCCTCAGGC
GTCGTGCATAACTAAGGCGGCCGCTCGAGTCTAGAGGGCCCGCGGTTCGAAGGTAAGCCTATCCCTAACC
CTCTCCTCGGTCTCGATTCTACGCGTACCGGTCATCATCACCATCACCATTGAGTTTAAACCCGCTGATC
AGCCTCGACTGTGCCTTCTAAGGCCTGAGCTCGCTGATCAGCCTCGATCGAGGATCCAGACATGATAAGA
TACATTGATGAGTTTGGACAAACCACAACTAGAATGCAGTGAAAAAAATGCTTTATTTGTGAAATTTGTG
ATGCTATTGCTTTATTTGTAACCATTATAAGCTGCAATAAACAAGTTAACAACAACAATTGCATTCATTT
TATGTTTCAGGTTCAGGGGGAGGTGTGGGAGGTTTTTTAAAGCAAGTAAAACCTCTACAAATGTGGTATG
GCTGATTATGATCAGTCGACCGATGCCCTTGAGAGCCTTCAACCCAGTCAGCTCCTTCCGGTGGGCGCGG
GGCATGACTATCGTCGCCGCACTTATGACTGTCTTCTTTATCATGCAACTCGTAGGACAGGTGCCGGCAG
CGCTCTGGGTCATTTTCGGCGAGGACCGCTTTCGCTGGAGCGCGACGATGATCGGCCTGTCGCTTGCGGT
ATTCGGAATCTTGCACGCCCTCGCTCAAGCCTTCGTCACTGGTCCCGCCACCAAACGTTTCGGCGAGAAG
CAGGCCATTATCGCCGGCATGGCGGCCGACGCGCTGGGCTACGTCTTGCTGGCGTTCGCGACGCGAGGCT
GGATGGCCTTCCCCATTATGATTCTTCTCGCTTCCGGCGGCATCGGGATGCCCGCGTTGCAGGCCATGCT
GTCCAGGCAGGTAGATGACGACCATCAGGGACAGCTTCAAGGATCGCTCGCGGCTCTTACCAGCCAGCAA
AAGGCCAGGAACCGTAAAAAGGCCGCGTTGCTGGCGTTTTTCCATAGGCTCCGCCCCCCTGACGAGCATC
ACAAAAATCGACGCTCAAGTCAGAGGTGGCGAAACCCGACAGGACTATAAAGATACCAGGCGTTTCCCCC
TGGAAGCTCCCTCGTGCGCTCTCCTGTTCCGACCCTGCCGCTTACCGGATACCTGTCCGCCTTTCTCCCT
TCGGGAAGCGTGGCGCTTTCTCAATGCTCACGCTGTAGGTATCTCAGTTCGGTGTAGGTCGTTCGCTCCA
AGCTGGGCTGTGTGCACGAACCCCCCGTTCAGCCCGACCGCTGCGCCTTATCCGGTAACTATCGTCTTGA
GTCCAACCCGGTAAGACACGACTTATCGCCACTGGCAGCAGCCACTGGTAACAGGATTAGCAGAGCGAGG
TATGTAGGCGGTGCTACAGAGTTCTTGAAGTGGTGGCCTAACTACGGCTACACTAGAAGGACAGTATTTG
GTATCTGCGCTCTGCTGAAGCCAGTTACCTTCGGAAAAAGAGTTGGTAGCTCTTGATCCGGCAAACAAAC
CACCGCTGGTAGCGGTGGTTTTTTTGTTTGCAAGCAGCAGATTACGCGCAGAAAAAAAGGATCTCAAGAA
GATCCTTTGATCTTTTCTACGGGGTCTGACGCTCAGTGGAACGAAAACTCACGTTAAGGGATTTTGGTCA
TGAGATTATCAAAAAGGATCTTCACCTAGATCCTTTTAAATTAAAAATGAAGTTTTAAATCAATCTAAAG
TATATATGAGTAAACTTGGTCTGACAGTTACCAATGCTTAATCAGTGAGGCACCTATCTCAGCGATCTGT
CTATTTCGTTCATCCATAGTTGCCTGACTCCCCGTCGTGTAGATAACTACGATACGGGAGGGCTTACCAT
CTGGCCCCAGTGCTGCAATGATACCGCGAGACCCACGCTCACCGGCTCCAGATTTATCAGCAATAAACCA
GCCAGCCGGAAGGGCCGAGCGCAGAAGTGGTCCTGCAACTTTATCCGCCTCCATCCAGTCTATTAATTGT
TGCCGGGAAGCTAGAGTAAGTAGTTCGCCAGTTAATAGTTTGCGCAACGTTGTTGCCATTGCTGCAGGCA
TCGTGGTGTCACGCTCGTCGTTTGGTATGGCTTCATTCAGCTCCGGTTCCCAACGATCAAGGCGAGTTAC
ATGATCCCCCATGTTGTGCAAAAAAGCGGTTAGCTCCTTCGGTCCTCCGATCGTTGTCAGAAGTAAGTTG
GCCGCAGTGTTATCACTCATGGTTATGGCAGCACTGCATAATTCTCTTACTGTCATGCCATCCGTAAGAT
GCTTTTCTGTGACTGGTGAGTACTCAACCAAGTCATTCTGAGAATAGTGTATGCGGCGACCGAGTTGCTC
TTGCCCGGCGTCAACACGGGATAATACCGCGCCACATAGCAGAACTTTAAAAGTGCTCATCATTGGAAAA
CGTTCTTCGGGGCGAAAACTCTCAAGGATCTTACCGCTGTTGAGATCCAGTTCGATGTAACCCACTCGTG
CACCCAACTGATCTTCAGCATCTTTTACTTTCACCAGCGTTTCTGGGTGAGCAAAAACAGGAAGGCAAAA
TGCCGCAAAAAAGGGAATAAGGGCGACACGGAAATGTTGAATACTCATACTCTTCCTTTTTCAATATTAT
TGAAGCATTTATCAGGGTTATTGTCTCATGAGCGGATACATATTTGAATGTATTTAGAAAAATAAACAAA
TAGGGGTTCCGCGCACATTTCCCCGAAAAGTGCCACCTGACGTCTAAGAAACCATTATTATCATGACATT
AACCTATAAAAATAGGCGTATCACGAGGCCCTTTCGT
Features (pLannotate 1.2.2; 11 found; start..end, strand, type, name):
     56..2568    +  promoter       Ac5 promoter: Drosophila melanogaster actin 5C promoter
   2588..2653    +  CDS            N (fragment): REGN_LAMBD - Experimental evidence at protein level: Swiss-Prot protein existence level 1. Plays a role as a transcriptional antitermination factor that allows the virus to initiate its lytic phase. Activates expression of the delayed viral early genes by modifying host RNA polymerase (RNAP) into a form that is resistant to termination signals. This antitermination function requires the host NusA protein which serves to stabilize the interaction between antitermination protein N and host RNA polymerase. From Escherichia phage lambda (Bacteriophage lambda).
   2678..2704    +  CDS            3xHA (fragment): three tandem HA epitope tags
   2723..5752    +  CDS            4E-T: 4ET_DROME - Experimental evidence at protein level: Swiss-Prot protein existence level 1. eIF4E1-binding protein that regulates translation and stability of mRNAs in processing bodies (P-bodies) (By similarity). Probably plays a role in P-bodies to coordinate the storage of translationally inactive mRNAs in the cytoplasm and prevent their degradation (By similarity). Acts as a binding platform for multiple RNA-binding proteins. Required for the formation of P-bodies (By similarity). From Drosophila melanogaster (Fruit fly).
   5792..5833    +  CDS            V5 tag: epitope tag from simian virus 5
   5933..6067    -  polyA_signal   SV40 poly(A) signal: SV40 polyadenylation signal
   6090..6174    -  CDS            large T antigen (fragment): large T antigen from SV40 (simian virus 40)
   6175..6645    +  CDS            TcR (fragment): tetracycline efflux protein; tet; confers resistance to tetracycline
   6689..7277    -  rep_origin     ori: high-copy-number ColE1/pMB1/pBR322/pUC origin of replication
   7448..8308    -  CDS            AmpR: β-lactamase; bla; confers resistance to ampicillin, carbenicillin, and related antibiotics
   8309..8413    -  promoter       AmpR promoter: bla
