[The description below was written by a language model from this plasmid's Addgene catalogue record and pLannotate feature annotations shown in this document.]
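Description:
pAc5.1B-lambdaN-HA-Dm4E-T-Y10AL15A_D is an insect cell expression plasmid of about 8.5 kb. The catalogue lists its backbone as unknown, although the name and annotated parts point to a pAc5.1B-type vector. It is propagated in E. coli through a ColE1/pUC-family origin and selected with ampicillin via a β-lactamase gene under its own bla promoter. The origin is annotated as a high-copy type, whereas the repository entry lists the plasmid as low copy. A tetracycline-resistance gene fragment and a short SV40 large T antigen fragment are also annotated and appear to be non-functional backbone remnants. No marker for selection in insect cells is annotated.

Expression is driven by the Drosophila melanogaster actin 5C promoter, a strong constitutive promoter used in fly cell lines, and terminated by an SV40 polyadenylation signal. The open reading frame begins with a short fragment of the bacteriophage lambda N protein, followed by an HA epitope (annotated as a partial match to 3xHA), and then the D. melanogaster 4E-T coding sequence. 4E-T is an eIF4E-binding protein linked to translational regulation and mRNA storage in P-bodies. The insert derives from CG32016 isoform C and carries the Y10A and L15A substitutions, plus three non-silent variations (L127S, H628R, N659S) that the depositor notes are supported by ESTs. A vector-derived V5 tag lies downstream; the record does not say whether it is translated in frame with the insert.

The lambda N peptide is generally used to tether a fusion protein to reporter mRNAs carrying boxB hairpins, allowing its effect on translation or stability to be measured. The associated study concerns how 4E-binding proteins engage eIF4E to repress translation, so the double mutant plausibly probes eIF4E binding, though the record does not state this.
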