Addgene plasmid #146153: pAc5.1B-lambdaN-HA-Dm4E-T-Y10AL15A_D
Purpose: Insect Expression of Dm4E-T-Y10AL15A
Depositing lab: Elisa Izaurralde. Depositing organization: Max Planck Institute for Developmental Biology. Publication: 4E-BPs require non-canonical 4E-binding motifs and a lateral surface of eIF4E to repress translation. Igreja C, Peter D, Weiler C, Izaurralde E. Nat Commun. 2014 Sep 2;5:4790. doi: 10.1038/ncomms5790. PubMed 25179781.
Backbone
  Vector backbone: Unknown
  Vector type: Insect Expression
Growth in bacteria
  Bacterial resistance: Ampicillin, 100 μg/mL
  Growth temperature: 37°C
  Growth strain: DH5alpha
  Copy number: Low Copy
Gene/Insert
  Gene/Insert name: Dm4E-T-Y10AL15A
  Species: D. melanogaster (fly)
  Entrez Gene: 4E-T (a.k.a. Dmel_CG32016, CG11097, CG11232, CG32016, Dm4E-T, Dmel\CG32016)
  Cloning method: Unknown
Terms and licenses: Academic/Nonprofit Terms; Industry Terms: Not Available to Industry
Depositor comments: ORF extracted from CG32016 isoform C. NCBI:NM_166798.1, three non silent variations L127S, H628R, N659S annotated as EST Plasmids from this collection were made available to the research community and donated after the lab closed. Please note that the sequence provided by the depositing laboratory may be theoretical/predicted or based on Sanger sequencing results. There may be discrepancies between sequencing results obtained by Addgene and the depositor sequence. If an Addgene verified sequence is not available, please contact before placing your order to request that our lab fully sequence the plasmid.
How to cite: pAc5.1B-lambdaN-HA-Dm4E-T-Y10AL15A_D was a gift from Elisa Izaurralde (Addgene plasmid # 146153 ; http://n2t.net/addgene:146153 ; RRID:Addgene_146153)
